Addgene plasmid #88047: pDONR223-ZNF484
Purpose: Donor Vector containing ZNF484 transcription factor, part of the Human TFome Collection
Depositing lab: Marc Vidal. Depositing organization: Dana-Farber Cancer Institute. Publication: A comprehensive library of human transcription factors for cell fate engineering. Ng AHM, Khoshakhlagh P, Rojo Arias JE, Pasquini G, Wang K, Swiersy A, Shipman SL, Appleton E, Kiaee K, Kohman RE, Vernet A, Dysart M, Leeper K, Saylor W, Huang JY, Graveline A, Taipale J, Hill DE, Vidal M, Melero-Martin JM, Busskamp V, Church GM. Nat Biotechnol. 2021 Apr;39(4):510-519. doi: 10.1038/s41587-020-0742-6. Epub 2020 Nov 30. PubMed 33257861.
Backbone
  Vector backbone: pDONR223
  Backbone manufacturer: Invitrogen
  Backbone size w/o insert (bp): 3000
  Vector type: Gateway Donor Vector
Growth in bacteria
  Bacterial resistance: Spectinomycin, 50 μg/mL
  Growth temperature: 37°C
  Growth strain: DH5alpha
  Copy number: High Copy
Gene/Insert
  Gene/Insert name: ZNF484
  Species: H. sapiens (human)
  Insert size (bp): 2559
  Mutation: Last nucleotide of stop codon removed to allow for Gateway C-terminal fusions
  Entrez Gene: ZNF484 (a.k.a. BA526D8.4, MGC133033, MGC133034)
  Cloning method: Gateway Cloning
  Sequencing primers: 5′ M13F(-21); 3′ M13R
Terms and licenses: Academic/Nonprofit Terms; Industry Terms: Not Available to Industry
Depositor comments: Represents the ORFeome subset of the TFome
How to cite: pDONR223-ZNF484 was a gift from Marc Vidal (Addgene plasmid # 88047 ; http://n2t.net/addgene:88047 ; RRID:Addgene_88047)
