[The description below was written by a language model from this plasmid's Addgene catalogue record and pLannotate feature annotations shown in this document.]
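Description:
pDONR223-ZNF484 is a Gateway entry-type clone built on the Invitrogen pDONR223 donor backbone, carrying the open reading frame of the human zinc finger protein ZNF484, a putative transcriptional regulator. It belongs to the ORFeome-derived subset of the Human TFome Collection, a library of human transcription factor ORFs assembled for cell fate engineering. The plasmid is propagated in E. coli from a high-copy ColE1/pUC-type origin and selected with spectinomycin through the aadA (SmR) aminoglycoside adenylyltransferase gene. A class 1 integron Pc promoter fragment and a short gentamicin acetyltransferase remnant lie just upstream of this gene. rrnB T1 and T2 terminators sit upstream of the cloning region and help insulate it from read-through transcription. Small lacI and lacZα fragments are backbone remnants.

The 2,559 bp insert is flanked by two attL recombination sites in opposite orientations (both labelled as attL3 variants by the automated annotation). An LR Clonase reaction can therefore move the ORF into any compatible Gateway destination vector. The last nucleotide of the stop codon has been removed so that the coding sequence can read through into C-terminal tags or fusion partners supplied by the destination vector. The feature table labels only the first part of the region between the att sites as a ZNF484 fragment, although the spacing of those sites is consistent with the full stated insert size. The construct has no eukaryotic promoter. A T7 promoter sits just outside the second attL site and points back toward the insert, so it would give antisense transcripts. The plasmid therefore serves as a sequence-verified ORF source for subcloning rather than as an expression construct.
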