Features (pLannotate 1.2.2; 12 found; start..end, strand, type, name):
     10..105     +  protein_bind   attL3: mutant version of attL; recombination site for the Gateway® LR reaction LR Clonase™
    111..1232    +  CDS            ZNF484 (fragment): ZN484_HUMAN - Experimental evidence at protein level: Swiss-Prot protein existence level 1. May be involved in transcriptional regulation. From Homo sapiens (Human).
   2671..2766    -  protein_bind   attL3: mutant version of attL; recombination site for the Gateway® LR reaction LR Clonase™
   2785..2803    -  promoter       T7 promoter: promoter for bacteriophage T7 RNA polymerase
   2993..3016    +  promoter       Pc promoter (fragment): intI1 (promoter lies within the coding sequence); class 1 integron promoter
   3192..3248    +  CDS            GmR (fragment): gentamycin acetyltransferase; aacC1; confers resistance to gentamycin
   3255..4046    +  CDS            SmR: aminoglycoside adenylyltransferase (Murphy, 1985); aadA; confers resistance to spectinomycin and streptomycin
   4139..4727    +  rep_origin     ori: high-copy-number ColE1/pMB1/pBR322/pUC origin of replication
   4910..5002    +  CDS            lacI (fragment): lac repressor; lacI; The lac repressor binds to the lac operator to inhibit transcription in E. coli. This inhibition can be relieved by adding lactose or isopropyl-β-D-thiogalactopyranoside (IPTG).
   5057..5084    -  terminator     rrnB T2 terminator: transcription terminator T2 from the E. coli rrnB gene
   5216..5259    +  terminator     rrnB T1 terminator: Escherichia coli rrnB; transcription terminator T1 from the E. coli rrnB gene
   5306..5342    -  CDS            lacZα (fragment): LacZα fragment of β-galactosidase; lacZ fragment
>Addgene plasmid #88047 | pDONR223-ZNF484 | addgene full sequence | sequence record 227900 | Addgene NGS Result
TCGGGCCCCAAATAATGATTTTATTTTGACTGATAGTGACCTGTTCGTTGCAACAAATTGATGAGCAATG
CTTTTTTATAATGCCAACTTTGTACAAAAAAGTTGGCACCATGACCAAGTCCCTGGAATCAGTGTCATTC
AAGGACGTAACTGTAGACTTCAGTAGGGATGAGTGGCAACAATTAGACCTTGCTCAGAAAAGCCTGTACA
GAGAAGTGATGCTGGAAAACTATTTCAACTTGATCTCAGTGGGATGTCAAGTTCCCAAACCAGAAGTCAT
CTTCAGCTTGGAACAAGAAGAGCCATGTATGTTGGATGGTGAGATCCCCAGTCAGAGCCGTCCAGATGGG
GACATTGGTTTTGGACCTTTACAACAGAGGATGTCTGAAGAAGTTTCTTTCCAGTCTGAGATTAATATTA
ATCTCTTCACAAGAGATGACCCATATTCCATTTTAGAAGAATTGTGGAAAGACGATGAACACACAAGAAA
ATGTGGAGAAAACCAGAACAAACCTTTAAGTCGTGTTGTCTTCATTAACAAGAAAACACTAGCTAATGAC
AGCATCTTTGAATATAAGGACATTGGGGAAATAGTTCATGTAAACACACACCTGGTTTCCTCAAGAAAAA
GACCCCATAACTGTAACTCGTGTGGAAAGAATTTGGAGCCTATCATAACCTTATATAATAGAAACAATGC
AACAGAAAATTCTGATAAGACTATTGGAGATGGTGATATTTTCACTCATTTGAATTCTCATACAGAAGTG
ACTGCTTGTGAATGTAACCAATGTGGGAAACCTCTGCATCATAAGCAAGCTCTCATTCAACAACAGAAAA
TTCATACTAGAGAGAGCCTCTATTTGTTTTCTGACTACGTAAATGTTTTCTCCCCGAAGTCACATGCCTT
TGCACATGAGAGTATTTGTGCTGAAGAAAAGCAGCATGAATGCCATGAATGTGAGGCAGTCTTCACTCAG
AAGTCCCAGCTTGATGGCAGTCAGAGGGTTTATGCAGGAATATGCACTGAATATGAGAAGGATTTTTCCC
TCAAGTCAAACCGTCAGAAAACTCCTTATGAGGGGAATTACTATAAATGCAGTGACTATGGAAGAGCCTT
TATCCAGAAGTCAGATCTGTTCAGATGCCAGAGAATTCATTCTGGAGAAAAACCTTATGAGTACAGTGAA
TGTGAGAAAAACCTCCCTCAGAATTCAAACCTTAATATACATAAAAAAATTCATACTGGAGGGAAACACT
TTGAATGTACTGAATGTGGAAAAGCTTTCACAAGGAAATCAACACTAAGTATGCATCAGAAAATCCATAC
AGGAGAAAAACCTTATGTATGTACTGAATGTGGGAAGGCCTTTATCCGGAAGTCACATTTTATCACACAT
GAAAGAATTCATACTGGAGAAAAACCCTATGAATGCAGTGACTGTGGGAAATCCTTTATTAAAAAATCAC
AACTCCATGTGCATCAGCGAATTCACACAGGAGAGAATCCCTTTATATGTTCAGAATGTGGGAAGGTCTT
CACTCACAAGACAAATCTCATTATACACCAGAAAATTCATACAGGAGAAAGACCCTATATATGTACTGTG
TGTGGTAAGGCCTTTACTGACAGGTCAAATCTCATTAAGCACCAAAAAATTCATACTGGAGAGAAACCTT
ATAAATGCAGCGACTGTGGAAAATCATTCACCTGGAAGTCTCGGCTCAGGATACATCAGAAGTGTCATAC
TGGAGAGAGACATTATGAATGCAGTGAATGTGGGAAAGCATTCATTCAGAAGTCAACATTAAGTATGCAC
CAGAGAATTCATAGAGGGGAAAAACCATATGTTTGCACTGAATGTGGTAAGGCCTTCTTCCACAAATCCC
ATTTTATTACACATGAGAGAATTCATACTGGAGAGAAACCCTATGAATGCAGTATTTGTGGGAAATCCTT
CACTAAGAAATCACAGCTCCACGTACATCAGCAGATTCACACAGGAGAGAAACCCTATAGGTGTGCTGAA
TGTGGAAAGGCTTTTACTGACAGATCAAATCTCTTTACACACCAGAAAATTCACACTGGAGAGAAACCTT
ATAAATGTAGTGACTGTGGGAAAGCCTTCACTAGGAAGTCAGGTCTCCATATACATCAGCAATCCCATAC
TGGAGAAAGGCATTATGAGTGCAGTGAATGTGGGAAAGCCTTTGCAAGAAAATCAACACTAATTATGCAT
CAGAGAATTCATACAGGAGAGAAACCCTATATTTGTAATGAATGTGGGAAATCCTTCATCCAGAAGTCAC
ACTTAAATAGACACAGGAGAATTCATACTGGAGAGAAACCCTATGAATGCAGTGACTGTGGCAAGTCTTT
CATTAAGAAATCACAACTCCATGAGCATCATCGAATTCACACAGGAGAGAAACCATATATATGTGCTGAG
TGTGGAAAGGCCTTCACCATCAGATCAAATCTTATTAAACACCAGAAAATTCATACTAAACAGAAACCCT
ATAAGTGCAGTGACTTGGGGAAAGCCTTAAACTGGAAGCCACAACTCAGTATGCCTCAGAAATCTGACAA
TGGGGAAGTAGAGTGCTCCATGCCACAATTATGGTGTGGGGACTCAGAAGGTGACCAAGGCCAACTTTCT
TCTATCTTGCCAACTTTCTTGTACAAAGTTGGCATTATAAGAAAGCATTGCTTATCAATTTGTTGCAACG
AACAGGTCACTATCAGTCAAAATAAAATCATTATTTGCCATCCAGCTGATATCCCCTATAGTGAGTCGTA
TTACATGGTCATAGCTGTTTCCTGGCAGCTCTGGCCCGTGTCTCAAAATCTCTGATGTTACATTGCACAA
GATAAAAATATATCATCATGCCTCCTCTAGACCAGCCAGGACAGAAATGCCTCGACTTCGCTGCTACCCA
AGGTTGCCGGGTGACGCACACCGTGGAAACGGATGAAGGCACGAACCCAGTGGACATAAGCCTGTTCGGT
TCGTAAGCTGTAATGCAAGTAGCGTATGCGCTCACGCAACTGGTCCAGAACCTTGACCGAACGCAGCGGT
GGTAACGGCGCAGTGGCGGTTTTCATGGCTTGTTATGACTGTTTTTTTGGGGTACAGTCTATGCCTCGGG
CATCCAAGCAGCAAGCGCGTTACGCCGTGGGTCGATGTTTGATGTTATGGAGCAGCAACGATGTTACGCA
GCAGGGCAGTCGCCCTAAAACAAAGTTAAACATTATGAGGGAAGCGGTGATCGCCGAAGTATCGACTCAA
CTATCAGAGGTAGTTGGCGTCATCGAGCGCCATCTCGAACCGACGTTGCTGGCCGTACATTTGTACGGCT
CCGCAGTGGATGGCGGCCTGAAGCCACACAGTGATATTGATTTGCTGGTTACGGTGACCGTAAGGCTTGA
TGAAACAACGCGGCGAGCTTTGATCAACGACCTTTTGGAAACTTCGGCTTCCCCTGGAGAGAGCGAGATT
CTCCGCGCTGTAGAAGTCACCATTGTTGTGCACGACGACATCATTCCGTGGCGTTATCCAGCTAAGCGCG
AACTGCAATTTGGAGAATGGCAGCGCAATGACATTCTTGCAGGTATCTTCGAGCCAGCCACGATCGACAT
TGATCTGGCTATCTTGCTGACAAAAGCAAGAGAACATAGCGTTGCCTTGGTAGGTCCAGCGGCGGAGGAA
CTCTTTGATCCGGTTCCTGAACAGGATCTATTTGAGGCGCTAAATGAAACCTTAACGCTATGGAACTCGC
CGCCCGACTGGGCTGGCGATGAGCGAAATGTAGTGCTTACGTTGTCCCGCATTTGGTACAGCGCAGTAAC
CGGCAAAATCGCGCCGAAGGATGTCGCTGCCGACTGGGCAATGGAGCGCCTGCCGGCCCAGTATCAGCCC
GTCATACTTGAAGCTAGACAGGCTTATCTTGGACAAGAAGAAGATCGCTTGGCCTCGCGCGCAGATCAGT
TGGAAGAATTTGTCCACTACGTGAAAGGCGAGATCACCAAGGTAGTCGGCAAATAACCCTCGAGCCACCC
ATGACCAAAATCCCTTAACGTGAGTTACGCGTCGTTCCACTGAGCGTCAGACCCCGTAGAAAAGATCAAA
GGATCTTCTTGAGATCCTTTTTTTCTGCGCGTAATCTGCTGCTTGCAAACAAAAAAACCACCGCTACCAG
CGGTGGTTTGTTTGCCGGATCAAGAGCTACCAACTCTTTTTCCGAAGGTAACTGGCTTCAGCAGAGCGCA
GATACCAAATACTGTTCTTCTAGTGTAGCCGTAGTTAGGCCACCACTTCAAGAACTCTGTAGCACCGCCT
ACATACCTCGCTCTGCTAATCCTGTTACCAGTGGCTGCTGCCAGTGGCGATAAGTCGTGTCTTACCGGGT
TGGACTCAAGACGATAGTTACCGGATAAGGCGCAGCGGTCGGGCTGAACGGGGGGTTCGTGCACACAGCC
CAGCTTGGAGCGAACGACCTACACCGAACTGAGATACCTACAGCGTGAGCTATGAGAAAGCGCCACGCTT
CCCGAAGGGAGAAAGGCGGACAGGTATCCGGTAAGCGGCAGGGTCGGAACAGGAGAGCGCACGAGGGAGC
TTCCAGGGGGAAACGCCTGGTATCTTTATAGTCCTGTCGGGTTTCGCCACCTCTGACTTGAGCGTCGATT
TTTGTGATGCTCGTCAGGGGGGCGGAGCCTATGGAAAAACGCCAGCAACGCGGCCTTTTTACGGTTCCTG
GCCTTTTGCTGGCCTTTTGCTCACATGTTCTTTCCTGCGTTATCCCCTGATTCTGTGGATAACCGTATTA
CCGCCTTTGAGTGAGCTGATACCGCTCGCCGCAGCCGAACGACCGAGCGCAGCGAGTCAGTGAGCGAGGA
AGCGGAAGAGCGCCCAATACGCAAACCGCCTCTCCCCGCGCGTTGGCCGATTCATTAATGCAGCTGGCAC
GACAGGTTTCCCGACTGGAAAGCGGGCAGTGAGCGCAACGCAATTAATACGCGTACCGCTAGCCAGGAAG
AGTTTGTAGAAACGCAAAAAGGCCATCCGTCAGGATGGCCTTCTGCTTAGTTTGATGCCTGGCAGTTTAT
GGCGGGCGTCCTGCCCGCCACCCTCCGGGCCGTTGCTTCACAACGTTCAAATCCGCTCCCGGCGGATTTG
TCCTACTCAGGAGAGCGTTCACCGACAAACAACAGATAAAACGAAAGGCCCAGTCTTCCGACTGAGCCTT
TCGTTTTATTTGATGCCTGGCAGTTCCCTACTCTCGCGTTAACGCTAGCATGGATGTTTTCCCAGTCACG
ACGTTGTAAAACGACGGCCAGTCTTAAGC
