>Addgene plasmid #88047 | pDONR223-ZNF484 | depositor partial sequence | sequence record 171651 | insert
ATGACCAAGTCCCTGGAATCAGTGTCATTCAAGGACGTAACTGTAGACTTCAGTAGGGATGAGTGGCAAC
AATTAGACCTTGCTCAGAAAAGCCTGTACAGAGAAGTGATGCTGGAAAACTATTTCAACTTGATCTCAGT
GGGATGTCAAGTTCCCAAACCAGAAGTCATCTTCAGCTTGGAACAAGAAGAGCCATGTATGTTGGATGGT
GAGATCCCCAGTCAGAGCCGTCCAGATGGGGACATTGGTTTTGGACCTTTACAACAGAGGATGTCTGAAG
AAGTTTCTTTCCAGTCTGAGATTAATATTAATCTCTTCACAAGAGATGACCCATATTCCATTTTAGAAGA
ATTGTGGAAAGACGATGAACACACAAGAAAATGTGGAGAAAACCAGAACAAACCTTTAAGTCGTGTTGTC
TTCATTAACAAGAAAACACTAGCTAATGACAGCATCTTTGAATATAAGGACATTGGGGAAATAGTTCATG
TAAACACACACCTGGTTTCCTCAAGAAAAAGACCCCATAACTGTAACTCGTGTGGAAAGAATTTGGAGCC
TATCATAACCTTATATAATAGAAACAATGCAACAGAAAATTCTGATAAGACTATTGGAGATGGTGATATT
TTCACTCATTTGAATTCTCATACAGAAGTGACTGCTTGTGAATGTAACCAATGTGGGAAACCTCTGCATC
ATAAGCAAGCTCTCATTCAACAACAGAAAATTCATACTAGAGAGAGCCTCTATTTGTTTTCTGACTACGT
AAATGTTTTCTCCCCGAAGTCACATGCCTTTGCACATGAGAGTATTTGTGCTGAAGAAAAGCAGCATGAA
TGCCATGAATGTGAGGCAGTCTTCACTCAGAAGTCCCAGCTTGATGGCAGTCAGAGGGTTTATGCAGGAA
TATGCACTGAATATGAGAAGGATTTTTCCCTCAAGTCAAACCGTCAGAAAACTCCTTATGAGGGGAATTA
CTATAAATGCAGTGACTATGGAAGAGCCTTTATCCAGAAGTCAGATCTGTTCAGATGCCAGAGAATTCAT
TCTGGAGAAAAACCTTATGAGTACAGTGAATGTGAGAAAAACCTCCCTCAGAATTCAAACCTTAATATAC
ATAAAAAAATTCATACTGGAGGGAAACACTTTGAATGTACTGAATGTGGAAAAGCTTTCACAAGGAAATC
AACACTAAGTATGCATCAGAAAATCCATACAGGAGAAAAACCTTATGTATGTACTGAATGTGGGAAGGCC
TTTATCCGGAAGTCACATTTTATCACACATGAAAGAATTCATACTGGAGAAAAACCCTATGAATGCAGTG
ACTGTGGGAAATCCTTTATTAAAAAATCACAACTCCATGTGCATCAGCGAATTCACACAGGAGAGAATCC
CTTTATATGTTCAGAATGTGGGAAGGTCTTCACTCACAAGACAAATCTCATTATACACCAGAAAATTCAT
ACAGGAGAAAGACCCTATATATGTACTGTGTGTGGTAAGGCCTTTACTGACAGGTCAAATCTCATTAAGC
ACCAAAAAATTCATACTGGAGAGAAACCTTATAAATGCAGCGACTGTGGAAAATCATTCACCTGGAAGTC
TCGGCTCAGGATACATCAGAAGTGTCATACTGGAGAGAGACATTATGAATGCAGTGAATGTGGGAAAGCA
TTCATTCAGAAGTCAACATTAAGTATGCACCAGAGAATTCATAGAGGGGAAAAACCATATGTTTGCACTG
AATGTGGTAAGGCCTTCTTCCACAAATCCCATTTTATTACACATGAGAGAATTCATACTGGAGAGAAACC
CTATGAATGCAGTATTTGTGGGAAATCCTTCACTAAGAAATCACAGCTCCACGTACATCAGCAGATTCAC
ACAGGAGAGAAACCCTATAGGTGTGCTGAATGTGGAAAGGCTTTTACTGACAGATCAAATCTCTTTACAC
ACCAGAAAATTCACACTGGAGAGAAACCTTATAAATGTAGTGACTGTGGGAAAGCCTTCACTAGGAAGTC
AGGTCTCCATATACATCAGCAATCCCATACTGGAGAAAGGCATTATGAGTGCAGTGAATGTGGGAAAGCC
TTTGCAAGAAAATCAACACTAATTATGCATCAGAGAATTCATACAGGAGAGAAACCCTATATTTGTAATG
AATGTGGGAAATCCTTCATCCAGAAGTCACACTTAAATAGACACAGGAGAATTCATACTGGAGAGAAACC
CTATGAATGCAGTGACTGTGGCAAGTCTTTCATTAAGAAATCACAACTCCATGAGCATCATCGAATTCAC
ACAGGAGAGAAACCATATATATGTGCTGAGTGTGGAAAGGCCTTCACCATCAGATCAAATCTTATTAAAC
ACCAGAAAATTCATACTAAACAGAAACCCTATAAGTGCAGTGACTTGGGGAAAGCCTTAAACTGGAAGCC
ACAACTCAGTATGCCTCAGAAATCTGACAATGGGGAAGTAGAGTGCTCCATGCCACAATTATGGTGTGGG
GACTCAGAAGGTGACCAAGGCCAACTTTCTTCTATCTAG
